Addgene plasmid #23896: pDONR223-EPHB4
Depositing lab: William Hahn & David Root. Depositing organization: Dana-Farber Cancer Institute. Publication: COT drives resistance to RAF inhibition through MAP kinase pathway reactivation. Johannessen CM, Boehm JS, Kim SY, Thomas SR, Wardwell L, Johnson LA, Emery CM, Stransky N, Cogdill AP, Barretina J, Caponigro G, Hieronymus H, Murray RR, Salehi-Ashtiani K, Hill DE, Vidal M, Zhao JJ, Yang X, Alkan O, Kim S, Harris JL, Wilson CJ, Myer VE, Finan PM, Root DE, Roberts TM, Golub T, Flaherty KT, Dummer R, Weber BL, Sellers WR, Schlegel R, Wargo JA, Hahn WC, Garraway LA. Nature. 2010 Dec 16;468(7326):968-72. doi: 10.1038/nature09627 PubMed 21107320.
Backbone
  Vector backbone: pDONR223
  Backbone manufacturer: Invitrogen
  Backbone size w/o insert (bp): 5005
  Vector type: Gateway Donor vector
Growth in bacteria
  Bacterial resistance: Spectinomycin, 50 μg/mL
  Growth temperature: 37°C
  Growth strain: DH5alpha
  Copy number: High Copy
Gene/Insert
  Gene/Insert name: EPHB4 (alt name: EPH receptor B4)
  Species: H. sapiens (human)
  Insert size (bp): 1356
  Mutation: K162R
  Entrez Gene: EPHB4 (a.k.a. CMAVM2, HFASD, HTK, LMPHM7, MYK1, TYRO11)
  Cloning method: Gateway Cloning
  Sequencing primers: 5′ M13pUC-fwd; 3′ M13rev
Terms and licenses: Academic/Nonprofit Terms; Industry Terms: Not Available to Industry
Depositor comments: The ORF has no Stop codon. This design enables easy recombination into a destination vector to add an epitope tag of choice and Stop codon to the ORF. Do NOT use this plasmid directly for transfections. This plasmid was deposited as part of a Kinase ORFeome collection. The entire Kinase ORFeome collection has been generated by high throughput methods using RNA from different tissues and sources. It is possible that this is a tissue specific isoform. A set of 4 custom lentiviral vectors is available ( pLX301 (http://www.addgene.org/25895/) , pLX302 (http://www.addgene.org/25896/) , pLX303 (http://www.addgene.org/25897/) , pLX304 (http://www.addgene.org/25890/) ) to be used to express these ORFs in mammalian cells. These plasmids are not included in the kit and must be ordered separately.
How to cite: pDONR223-EPHB4 was a gift from William Hahn & David Root (Addgene plasmid # 23896 ; http://n2t.net/addgene:23896 ; RRID:Addgene_23896)
