[The description below was written by a language model from this plasmid's Addgene catalogue record and pLannotate feature annotations shown in this document.]
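Description:
pDONR223-EPHB4 is a Gateway entry clone built in the Invitrogen pDONR223 donor backbone, carrying an open reading frame for the human receptor tyrosine kinase EPHB4 (EPH receptor B4). It is propagated in E. coli from a high-copy ColE1/pUC-type origin and selected with spectinomycin through the aadA (SmR) aminoglycoside adenylyltransferase gene. That gene sits downstream of a fragment of the class 1 integron Pc promoter and a remnant of a gentamicin resistance gene. rrnB T1 and T2 terminators lie upstream of the cloning region and help insulate it from read-through transcription. A T7 promoter and M13 primer sites flank the insert for sequencing.

The ORF is bracketed by two attL-type recombination sites (labelled attL3 and attL4 by the annotation software), which allow it to be moved into a destination vector by an LR Clonase reaction. The catalogue lists a 1,356 bp insert with a K162R change. The annotated match to EPHB4 spans about 1.2 kb and is marked as a fragment, so the clone encodes only part of the full-length receptor. The depositor notes that clones in this collection were generated by high-throughput methods from tissue RNA and may represent tissue-specific isoforms.

The ORF lacks a stop codon, so a C-terminal epitope tag and stop codon can be supplied by the destination vector. The plasmid has no eukaryotic promoter and is not intended for direct transfection. It was deposited as part of a kinase ORFeome collection, and a companion set of lentiviral destination vectors (pLX301 to pLX304) is available for expressing the ORFs in mammalian cells. The sequenced record is 3,946 nt, smaller than the listed empty backbone, as expected once the donor cassette has been replaced by the insert.
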