Features (pLannotate 1.2.2; 12 found; start..end, strand, type, name):
      2..94      +  CDS            lacI (fragment): lac repressor; lacI; The lac repressor binds to the lac operator to inhibit transcription in E. coli. This inhibition can be relieved by adding lactose or isopropyl-β-D-thiogalactopyranoside (IPTG).
    149..176     -  terminator     rrnB T2 terminator: transcription terminator T2 from the E. coli rrnB gene
    308..351     +  terminator     rrnB T1 terminator: Escherichia coli rrnB; transcription terminator T1 from the E. coli rrnB gene
    398..434     -  CDS            lacZα (fragment): LacZα fragment of β-galactosidase; lacZ fragment
    451..546     +  protein_bind   attL3: mutant version of attL; recombination site for the Gateway® LR reaction LR Clonase™
    552..1730    +  CDS            EPHB4 (fragment): EPHB4_HUMAN - Also known as HTK, MYK1, TYRO11. Experimental evidence at protein level: Swiss-Prot protein existence level 1. Receptor tyrosine kinase which binds promiscuously transmembrane ephrin-B family ligands residing on adjacent cells, leading to contact-dependent bidirectional signaling into neighboring cells. The signaling pathway downstream of the receptor is referred to as forward signaling while the signaling pathway downstream of the ephrin ligand is referred to as reverse signaling. Together with its cognate ligand/functional ligand EFNB2 it is involved in the regulation of cell a
   1720..1804    -  protein_bind   attL4 (fragment): mutant version of attL; recombination site for the Gateway® LR reaction LR Clonase™
   1823..1841    -  promoter       T7 promoter: promoter for bacteriophage T7 RNA polymerase
   2031..2054    +  promoter       Pc promoter (fragment): intI1 (promoter lies within the coding sequence); class 1 integron promoter
   2230..2286    +  CDS            GmR (fragment): gentamycin acetyltransferase; aacC1; confers resistance to gentamycin
   2293..3084    +  CDS            SmR: aminoglycoside adenylyltransferase (Murphy, 1985); aadA; confers resistance to spectinomycin and streptomycin
   3177..3765    +  rep_origin     ori: high-copy-number ColE1/pMB1/pBR322/pUC origin of replication
>Addgene plasmid #23896 | pDONR223-EPHB4 | addgene full sequence | sequence record 127247 | Addgene NGS results
AGCGCCCAATACGCAAACCGCCTCTCCCCGCGCGTTGGCCGATTCATTAATGCAGCTGGCACGACAGGTT
TCCCGACTGGAAAGCGGGCAGTGAGCGCAACGCAATTAATACGCGTACCGCTAGCCAGGAAGAGTTTGTA
GAAACGCAAAAAGGCCATCCGTCAGGATGGCCTTCTGCTTAGTTTGATGCCTGGCAGTTTATGGCGGGCG
TCCTGCCCGCCACCCTCCGGGCCGTTGCTTCACAACGTTCAAATCCGCTCCCGGCGGATTTGTCCTACTC
AGGAGAGCGTTCACCGACAAACAACAGATAAAACGAAAGGCCCAGTCTTCCGACTGAGCCTTTCGTTTTA
TTTGATGCCTGGCAGTTCCCTACTCTCGCGTTAACGCTAGCATGGATGTTTTCCCAGTCACGACGTTGTA
AAACGACGGCCAGTCTTAAGCTCGGGCCCCAAATAATGATTTTATTTTGACTGATAGTGACCTGTTCGTT
GCAACAAATTGATGAGCAATGCTTTTTTATAATGCCAACTTTGTACAAAAAAGTTGGCACCATGGAGCTC
CGGGTGCTGCTCTGCTGGGCTTCGTTGGCCGCAGCTTTGGAAGAGACCCTGCTGAACACAAAATTGGAAA
CTGCTGATCTGAAGTGGGTGACATTCCCTCAGGTGGACGGGCAGTGGGAGGAACTGAGCGGCCTGGATGA
GGAACAGCACAGCGTGCGCACCTACGAAGTGTGTGACGTGCAGCGTGCCCCGGGCCAGGCCCACTGGCTT
CGCACAGGTTGGGTCCCACGGCGGGGCGCCGTCCACGTGTACGCCACGCTGCGCTTCACCATGCTCGAGT
GCCTGTCCCTGCCTCGGGCTGGGCGCTCCTGCAAGGAGACCTTCACCGTCTTCTACTATGAGAGCGATGC
GGACACGGCCACGGCCCTCACGCCAGCCTGGATGGAGAACCCCTACATCAAGGTGGACACGGTGGCCGCG
GAGCATCTCACCCGGAAGCGCCCTGGGGCCGAGGCCACCGGGAAGGTGAATGTCAGGACGCTGCGTCTGG
GACCGCTCAGCAAGGCTGGCTTCTACCTGGCCTTCCAGGACCAGGGTGCCTGCATGGCCCTGCTATCCCT
GCACCTCTTCTACAAAAAGTGCGCCCAGCTGACTGTGAACCTGACTCGATTCCCGGAGACTGTGCCTCGG
GAGCTGGTTGTGCCCGTGGCCGGTAGCTGCGTGGTGGATGCCGTCCCCGCCCCTGGCCCCAGCCCCAGCC
TCTACTGCCGTGAGGATGGCCAGTGGGCCGAACAGCCGGTCACGGGCTGCAGCTGTGCTCCGGGGTTCGA
GGCAGCTGAGGGGAACACCAAGTGCCGAGCCTGTGCCCAGGGCACCTTCAAGCCCCTGTCAGGAGAAGGG
TCCTGCCAGCCATGCCCAGCCAATAGCCACTCTAACACCATTGGATCAGCCGTCTGCCAGTGCCGCGTCG
GGTACTTCCGGGCACGCACAGACCCCCGGGGTGCACCCTGCACCACCCCTCCTTCGGCTCCGCGGAGCGT
GGTTTCCCGCCTGAACGGCTCCTCCCTGCACCTGGAATGGAGTGCCCCCCTGGAGTCTGGTGGCCGAGAG
GACCTCACCTACGCCCTCCGCTGCCGGGAGTGCCGACCCGGAGGCTCCTGTGCGCCCTGCGGGGGAGACC
TGACTTTTGACCCCGGCCCCGCAGTACCCAACTTTCTTGTACAAAGTTGGCATTATAAGAAAGCATTGCT
TATCAATTTGTTGCAACGAACAGGTCACTATCAGTCAAAATAAAATCATTATTTGCCATCCAGCTGATAT
CCCCTATAGTGAGTCGTATTACATGGTCATAGCTGTTTCCTGGCAGCTCTGGCCCGTGTCTCAAAATCTC
TGATGTTACATTGCACAAGATAAAAATATATCATCATGCCTCCTCTAGACCAGCCAGGACAGAAATGCCT
CGACTTCGCTGCTACCCAAGGTTGCCGGGTGACGCACACCGTGGAAACGGATGAAGGCACGAACCCAGTG
GACATAAGCCTGTTCGGTTCGTAAGCTGTAATGCAAGTAGCGTATGCGCTCACGCAACTGGTCCAGAACC
TTGACCGAACGCAGCGGTGGTAACGGCGCAGTGGCGGTTTTCATGGCTTGTTATGACTGTTTTTTTGGGG
TACAGTCTATGCCTCGGGCATCCAAGCAGCAAGCGCGTTACGCCGTGGGTCGATGTTTGATGTTATGGAG
CAGCAACGATGTTACGCAGCAGGGCAGTCGCCCTAAAACAAAGTTAAACATTATGAGGGAAGCGGTGATC
GCCGAAGTATCGACTCAACTATCAGAGGTAGTTGGCGTCATCGAGCGCCATCTCGAACCGACGTTGCTGG
CCGTACATTTGTACGGCTCCGCAGTGGATGGCGGCCTGAAGCCACACAGTGATATTGATTTGCTGGTTAC
GGTGACCGTAAGGCTTGATGAAACAACGCGGCGAGCTTTGATCAACGACCTTTTGGAAACTTCGGCTTCC
CCTGGAGAGAGCGAGATTCTCCGCGCTGTAGAAGTCACCATTGTTGTGCACGACGACATCATTCCGTGGC
GTTATCCAGCTAAGCGCGAACTGCAATTTGGAGAATGGCAGCGCAATGACATTCTTGCAGGTATCTTCGA
GCCAGCCACGATCGACATTGATCTGGCTATCTTGCTGACAAAAGCAAGAGAACATAGCGTTGCCTTGGTA
GGTCCAGCGGCGGAGGAACTCTTTGATCCGGTTCCTGAACAGGATCTATTTGAGGCGCTAAATGAAACCT
TAACGCTATGGAACTCGCCGCCCGACTGGGCTGGCGATGAGCGAAATGTAGTGCTTACGTTGTCCCGCAT
TTGGTACAGCGCAGTAACCGGCAAAATCGCGCCGAAGGATGTCGCTGCCGACTGGGCAATGGAGCGCCTG
CCGGCCCAGTATCAGCCCGTCATACTTGAAGCTAGACAGGCTTATCTTGGACAAGAAGAAGATCGCTTGG
CCTCGCGCGCAGATCAGTTGGAAGAATTTGTCCACTACGTGAAAGGCGAGATCACCAAGGTAGTCGGCAA
ATAACCCTCGAGCCACCCATGACCAAAATCCCTTAACGTGAGTTACGCGTCGTTCCACTGAGCGTCAGAC
CCCGTAGAAAAGATCAAAGGATCTTCTTGAGATCCTTTTTTTCTGCGCGTAATCTGCTGCTTGCAAACAA
AAAAACCACCGCTACCAGCGGTGGTTTGTTTGCCGGATCAAGAGCTACCAACTCTTTTTCCGAAGGTAAC
TGGCTTCAGCAGAGCGCAGATACCAAATACTGTTCTTCTAGTGTAGCCGTAGTTAGGCCACCACTTCAAG
AACTCTGTAGCACCGCCTACATACCTCGCTCTGCTAATCCTGTTACCAGTGGCTGCTGCCAGTGGCGATA
AGTCGTGTCTTACCGGGTTGGACTCAAGACGATAGTTACCGGATAAGGCGCAGCGGTCGGGCTGAACGGG
GGGTTCGTGCACACAGCCCAGCTTGGAGCGAACGACCTACACCGAACTGAGATACCTACAGCGTGAGCTA
TGAGAAAGCGCCACGCTTCCCGAAGGGAGAAAGGCGGACAGGTATCCGGTAAGCGGCAGGGTCGGAACAG
GAGAGCGCACGAGGGAGCTTCCAGGGGGAAACGCCTGGTATCTTTATAGTCCTGTCGGGTTTCGCCACCT
CTGACTTGAGCGTCGATTTTTGTGATGCTCGTCAGGGGGGCGGAGCCTATGGAAAAACGCCAGCAACGCG
GCCTTTTTACGGTTCCTGGCCTTTTGCTGGCCTTTTGCTCACATGTTCTTTCCTGCGTTATCCCCTGATT
CTGTGGATAACCGTATTACCGCCTTTGAGTGAGCTGATACCGCTCGCCGCAGCCGAACGACCGAGCGCAG
CGAGTCAGTGAGCGAGGAAGCGGAAG
