>Addgene plasmid #23896 | pDONR223-EPHB4 | addgene partial sequence | sequence record 29706 | 23896 with M13pUC-fwd
TAATGATTTTATTTTGACTGATAGTGACCTGTTCGTTGCAACAAATTGATGAGCAATGCTTTTTTATAAT
GCCAACTTTGTACAAAAAAGTTGGCACCATGGAGCTCCGGGTGCTGCTCTGCTGGGCTTCGTTGGCCGCA
GCTTTGGAAGAGACCCTGCTGAACACAAAATTGGAAACTGCTGATCTGAAGTGGGTGACATTCCCTCAGG
TGGACGGGCAGTGGGAGGAACTGAGCGGCCTGGATGAGGAACAGCACAGCGTGCGCACCTACGAAGTGTG
TGACGTGCAGCGTGCCCCGGGCCAGGCCCACTGGCTTCGCACAGGTTGGGTCCCACGGCGGGGCGCCGTC
CACGTGTACGCCACGCTGCGCTTCACCATGCTCGAGTGCCTGTCCCTGCCTCGGGCTGGGCGCTCCTGCA
AGGAGACCTTCACCGTCTTCTACTATGAGAGCGATGCGGACACGGCCACGGCCCTCACGCCAGCCTGGAT
GGAGAACCCCTACATCAAGGTGGACACGGTGGCCGCGGAGCATCTCACCCGGAAGCGCCCTGGGGCCGAG
GCCACCGGGAAGGTGAATGTCAGGACGCTGCGTCTGGGACCGCTCAGCAAGGCTGGCTTCTACCTGGCCT
TCCAGGACCAGGGTGCC
