>Addgene plasmid #23896 | pDONR223-EPHB4 | addgene partial sequence | sequence record 119437 | M13-Rev 5'-CAGGAAACAGCTATGACC-3'
TCAGCTGGATGGCAAATAATGATTTTATTTTGACTGATAGTGACCTGTTCGTTGCAACAAATTGATAAGC
AATGCTTTCTTATAATGCCAACTTTGTACAAGAAAGTTGGGTACTGCGGGGCCGGGGTCAAAAGTCAGGT
CTCCCCCGCAGGGCGCACAGGAGCCTCCGGGTCGGCACTCCCGGCAGCGGAGGGCGTAGGTGAGGTCCTC
TCGGCCACCAGACTCCAGGGGGGCACTCCATTCCAGGTGCAGGGAGGAGCCGTTCAGGCGGGAAACCACG
CTCCGCGGAGCCGAAGGAGGGGTGGTGCAGGGTGCACCCCGGGGGTCTGTGCGTGCCCGGAAGTACCCGA
CGCGGCACTGGCAGACGGCTGATCCAATGGTGTTAGAGTGGCTATTGGCTGGGCATGGCTGGCAGGACCC
TTCTCCTGACAGGGGCTTGAAGGTGCCCTGGGCACAGGCTCGGCACTTGGTGTTCCCCTCAGCTGCCTCG
AACCCCGGAGCACAGCTGCAGCCCGTGACCGGCTGTTCGGCCCACTGGCCATCCTCACGGCAGTAGAGGC
TGGGGCTGGGGCCAGGGGCGGGGACGGCATCCACCACGCAGCTACCGGCCACGGGCACAACCAGCTCCCG
AGGCACAGTCTCCGGGAATCGAGTCAGGTTCACAGTCAGCTGGGCGCACTTTTTGTAGAAGAGGTGCAGG
GATAGCAGGGCCATGCAGGCACCCTGGTCCTGGAAGGCCAGGTAGAAGCCAGCCTTGCTGAGCGGTCCCA
GACGCAGCGTCCTGACATTCACCTTCCCGGTGGCCTCGGCCCCAGGGCGCTTCCGGGTGAGATGCTCCGC
GGCCACCGTGTCCACCTTGAT
